>Addgene plasmid #40505 | pEMB018 / LRRK2_BC_1309_2187 | depositor full sequence | sequence record 52178 | pEMB018 / LRRK2_BC_1309_2187 sequence 10073 bps
GGAACGGCTCCGCCCACTATTAATGAAATTAAAAATTCCAATTTTAAAAAACGCAGCAAGAGAAACATTT
GTATGAAAGAATGCGTAGAAGGAAAGAAAAATGTCGTCGACATGCTGAACAACAAGATTAATATGCCTCC
GTGTATAAAAAAAATATTGAACGATTTGAAAGAAAACAATGTACCGCGCGGCGGTATGTACAGGAAGAGG
TTTATACTAAACTGTTACATTGCAAACGTGGTTTCGTGTGCCAAGTGTGAAAACCGATGTTTAATCAAGG
CTCTGACGCATTTCTACAACCACGACTCCAAGTGTGTGGGTGAAGTCATGCATCTTTTAATCAAATCCCA
AGATGTGTATAAACCACCAAACTGCCAAAAAATGAAAACTGTCGACAAGCTCTGTCCGTTTGCTGGCAAC
TGCAAGGGTCTCAATCCTATTTGTAATTATTGAATAATAAAACAATTATAAATGCTAAATTTGTTTTTTA
TTAACGATACAAACCAAACGCAACAAGAACATTTGTAGTATTATCTATAATTGAAAACGCGTAGTTATAA
TCGCTGAGGTAATATTTAAAATCATTTTCAAATGATTCACAGTTAATTTGCGACAATATAATTTTATTTT
CACATAAACTAGACGCCTTGTCGTCTTCTTCTTCGTATTCCTTCTCTTTTTCATTTTTCTCTTCATAAAA
ATTAACATAGTTATTATCGTATCCATATATGTATCTATCGTATAGAGTAAATTTTTTGTTGTCATAAATA
TATATGTCTTTTTTAATGGGGTGTATAGTACCGCTGCGCATAGTTTTTCTGTAATTTACAACAGTGCTAT
TTTCTGGTAGTTCTTCGGAGTGTGTTGCTTTAATTATTAAATTTATATAATCAATGAATTTGGGATCGTC
GGTTTTGTACAATATGTTGCCGGCATAGTACGCAGCTTCTTCTAGTTCAATTACACCATTTTTTAGCAGC
ACCGGATTAACATAACTTTCCAAAATGTTGTACGAACCGTTAAACAAAAACAGTTCACCTCCCTTTTCTA
TACTATTGTCTGCGAGCAGTTGTTTGTTGTTAAAAATAACAGCCATTGTAATGAGACGCACAAACTAATA
TCACAAACTGGAAATGTCTATCAATATATAGTTGCTGATCAGATCCTCATTGTTTGCCTCCCTGCTGCGG
TTTTTCACCGAAGTTCATGCCAGTCCAGCGTTTTTGCAGCAGAAAAGCCGCCGACTTCGGTTTGCGGTCG
CGAGTGAAGATCCCTTTCTTGTTACCGCCAACGCGCAATATGCCTTGCGAGGTCGCAAAATCGGCGAAAT
TCCATACCTGTTCACCGACGACGGCGCTGACGCGATCAAAGACGCGGTGATACATATCCAGCCATGCACA
CTGATACTCTTCACTCCACATGTCGGTGTACATTGAGTGCAGCCCGGCTAACGTATCCACGCCGTATTCG
GTGATGATAATCGGCTGATGCAGTTTCTCCTGCCAGGCCAGAAGTTCTTTTTCCAGTACCTTCTCTGCCG
TTTCCAAATCGCCGCTTTGGACATACCATCCGTAATAACGGTTCAGGCACAGCACATCAAAGAGATCGCT
GATGGTATCGGTGTGAGCGTCGCAGAACATTACATTGACGCAGGTGATCGGACGCGTCGGGTCGAGTTTA
CGCGTTGCTTCCGCCAGTGGCGCGAAATATTCCCGTGCACCTTGCGGACGGGTATCCGGTTCGTTGGCAA
TACTCCACATCACCACGCTTGGGTGGTTTTTGTCACGCGCTATCAGCTCTTTAATCGCCTGTAAGTGCGC
TTGCTGAGTTTCCCCGTTGACTGCCTCTTCGCTGTACAGTTCTTTCGGCTTGTTGCCCGCTTCGAAACCA
ATGCCTAAAGAGAGCGAAAAGCCGACAGCAGCAGTTTCATCAATCACCACGATGCCATGTTCATCTGCCC
AGTCGAGCATCTCTTCAGCGTAAGGGTAATGCGAGGTACGGTAGGAGTTGGCCCCAATCCAGTCCATTAA
TGCGTGGTCGTGCACCATCAGCACGTTATCGAATCCTTTGCCACGTAAGTCCGCATCTTCATGACGACCA
AAGCCAGTAAAGTAGAACGGTTTGTGGTTAATCAGGAACTGTTGGCCCTTCACTGCCACTGACCGGATGC
CGACGCGAAGCGGGTAGATATCACACTCTGTCTGGCTTTTGGCTGTGACGCACAGTTCATAGAGATAACC
TTCACCCGGTTGCCAGAGGTGCGGATTCACCACTTGCAAAGTCCCGCTAGTGCCTTGTCCAGTTGCAACC
ACCTGTTGATCCGCATCACGCAGTTCAACGCTGACATCACCATTGGCCACCACCTGCCAGTCAACAGACG
CGTGGTTACAGTCTTGCGCGACATGCGTCACCACGGTGATATCGTCCACCCAGGTGTTCGGCGTGGTGTA
GAGCATTACGCTGCGATGGATTCCGGCATAGTTAAAGAAATCATGGAAGTAAGACTGCTTTTTCTTGCCG
TTTTCGTCGGTAATCACCATTCCCGGCGGGATAGTCTGCCAGTTCAGTTCGTTGTTCACACAAACGGTGA
TACGTACACTTTTCCCGGCAATAACATACGGCGTGACATCGGCTTCAAATGGCGTATAGCCGCCCTGATG
CTCCATCACTTCCTGATTATTGACCCACACTTTGCCGTAATGAGTGACCGCATCGAAACGCAGCACGATA
CGCTGGCCTGCCCAACCTTTCGGTATAAAGACTTCGCGCTGATACCAGACGTTGCCCGCATAATTACGAA
TATCTGCATCGGCGAACTGATCGTTAAAACTGCCTGGCACAGCAATTGCCCGGCTTTCTTGTAACGCGCT
TTCCCACCAACGCTGATCAATTCCACAGTTTTCGCGATCCAGACTGAATGCCCACAGGCCGTCGAGTTTT
TTGATTTCACGGGTTGGGGTTTCTACAGGACGGACCATATTTATAGGTGTAATTTATGTAGCTGTAATTT
TTACCTTATTAATATTTTTTACGCTTTGCATTCGACGACTGAACTCCCAAATATATGTTTAACTCGTCTT
GGTCGTTTGAATTTTTGTTGCTGTGTTTCCTAATATTTTCCATCACCTTAAATATGTTATTGTAATCCTC
AATGTTGAACTTGCAATTGGACACGGCATAGTTTTCCATAGTCGTGTAAAACATGGTATTGGCTGCATTG
TAATACATCCGACTGAGCGGGTACGGATCTATGTGTTTGAGCAGCCTGTTCAAAAACTCTGCATCGTCGC
AAAACGGAATTTCGTCGACAGATCTGATCATGGAGATAATTAAAATGATAACCATCTCGCAAATAAATAA
GTATTTTACTGTTTTCGTAACAGTTTTGTAATAAAAAAACCTATAAATATAGGATCTATGCACCACCATC
ACCACCATCACCACTTGGTGCCCCGCGGATCCAAGCACATTGGCTGTAAAGCAAAGGATATTATTCGTTT
CCTGCAGCAGCGTCTTAAGAAGGCCGTGCCCTACAATCGCATGAAGCTGATGATCGTCGGGAACACCGGT
TCTGGAAAGACAACCCTCTTGCAGCAGCTTATGAAGACTAAGAAGTCCGACTTGGGGATGCAGAGCGCCA
CTGTGGGGATCGACGTGAAAGACTGGCCAATCCAAATCCGTGACAAGCGCAAGCGTGACTTAGTACTGAA
CGTGTGGGACTTTGCCGGCAGGGAAGAGTTCTACTCTACGCATCCTCACTTCATGACTCAGCGTGCCCTC
TATCTGGCAGTTTACGACCTCTCAAAGGGCCAGGCTGAGGTGGACGCCATGAAACCCTGGCTGTTTAACA
TCAAGGCTCGTGCTTCCAGCTCCCCTGTGATCTTAGTCGGGACACACTTGGATGTTTCTGATGAGAAGCA
GCGTAAGGCATGTATGAGTAAGATCACCAAAGAGCTGTTGAACAAACGCGGCTTTCCCGCCATCCGTGAT
TACCACTTCGTCAACGCTACCGAGGAAAGCGACGCACTGGCCAAGTTACGTAAGACCATTATCAACGAAA
GCCTGAACTTCAAAATTCGCGACCAGCTGGTGGTCGGACAGCTGATCCCCGACTGCTACGTGGAACTTGA
GAAGATCATCCTGAGCGAGCGCAAGAATGTGCCTATCGAGTTTCCAGTGATCGATCGCAAACGTCTCCTC
CAGCTCGTGCGTGAGAATCAGCTGCAGCTCGACGAGAACGAGCTGCCTCATGCTGTGCACTTCCTTAACG
AGTCAGGTGTCCTCCTGCACTTCCAGGACCCGGCTCTCCAGCTGAGTGACCTCTATTTCGTGGAGCCAAA
GTGGCTCTGTAAAATTATGGCTCAAATCCTCACTGTCAAGGTAGAGGGCTGTCCAAAGCACCCAAAGGGC
ATCATCTCGCGTCGCGACGTGGAAAAGTTTCTCTCTAAGAAGCGCAAGTTTCCCAAGAACTACATGAGCC
AGTACTTTAAACTGTTGGAGAAGTTCCAGATCGCTCTGCCTATCGGCGAAGAGTACCTGTTGGTTCCTTC
CTCCCTGTCCGATCACCGCCCCGTGATTGAGCTGCCTCACTGCGAGAACAGCGAGATTATCATTCGCCTA
TACGAGATGCCGTACTTTCCGATGGGCTTCTGGTCAAGGCTCATCAATCGTCTGCTTGAAATCTCCCCAT
ATATGCTGAGCGGTCGTGAACGCGCTCTGAGGCCAAACCGGATGTACTGGCGCCAGGGGATTTACTTGAA
CTGGTCCCCTGAGGCTTATTGTCTGGTGGGCTCGGAAGTCCTGGATAACCACCCCGAATCATTCCTGAAG
ATCACCGTTCCTTCCTGCCGTAAGGGTTGCATTCTATTGGGACAGGTGGTGGATCATATCGATTCCCTGA
TGGAGGAGTGGTTCCCTGGCCTGTTGGAGATCGACATCTGTGGCGAGGGTGAGACCCTGCTGAAGAAGTG
GGCACTCTACAGTTTCAATGACGGCGAAGAACACCAGAAGATTCTGCTCGACGACCTCATGAAGAAGGCC
GAGGAGGGCGACCTGCTCGTGAACCCCGACCAGCCTAGGCTGACCATCCCCATCTCCCAGATTGCACCCG
ACCTTATCCTCGCTGACCTGCCTCGCAACATCATGCTGAACAATGACGAGCTGGAGTTTGAACAAGCACC
CGAGTTCCTGCTAGGCGACGGCTCTTTCGGTTCAGTTTACCGTGCTGCTTACGAGGGTGAAGAGGTTGCC
GTGAAGATTTTTAACAAGCACACTTCGCTCCGTCTGCTGCGTCAGGAGCTTGTGGTTCTCTGCCACCTGC
ACCACCCTTCCCTGATCTCCCTGCTGGCCGCCGGCATTAGGCCTCGCATGCTAGTGATGGAACTGGCCAG
TAAGGGTTCATTGGACCGCCTGCTGCAGCAGGACAAGGCTAGCCTGACCCGTACGCTCCAGCACCGTATC
GCCCTGCATGTGGCCGACGGACTGCGCTACTTGCACAGTGCCATGATCATTTATCGCGATCTGAAGCCTC
ATAATGTTCTTCTGTTCACGCTCTACCCAAACGCAGCTATCATTGCCAAAATTGCCGATTACGGCATAGC
CCAGTACTGCTGTCGTATGGGTATCAAGACTAGCGAGGGTACACCTGGGTTCCGCGCTCCCGAAGTCGCA
CGCGGGAACGTGATCTACAACCAGCAGGCCGACGTGTACTCGTTTGGCCTGCTCCTGTATGACATTCTCA
CTACCGGAGGCCGGATTGTGGAGGGCCTGAAATTTCCCAACGAGTTCGACGAGCTGGAGATCCAGGGCAA
GCTGCCTGACCCCGTGAAGGAGTACGGTTGTGCACCCTGGCCTATGGTGGAGAAGCTCATTAAGCAGTGT
CTGAAGGAGAACCCTCAGGAACGCCCCACAAGCGCCCAGGTGTTCGACATTCTAAACTCTGCAGAGTTAG
TGTGTCTGACTAGGCGTATCTTACTCCCGAAGAACGTGATCGTTGAGTGCATGGTGGCAACGCACCACAA
CTCGCGTAACGCTAGCATCTGGTTAGGATGTGGGCATACCGATCGTGGCCAGCTGAGTTTCCTCGACCTC
AACACCGAGTAAAGCTTGCGGCCGCACTCGAGCACCACCACCACCACCACTAACCTAGGTAGCTGAGCGC
ATGCAAGCTGATCCGGGTTATTAGTACATTTATTAAGCGCTAGATTCTGTGCGTTGTTGATTTACAGACA
ATTGTTGTACGTATTTTAATAATTCATTAAATTTATAATCTTTAGGGTGGTATGTTAGAGCGAAAATCAA
ATGATTTTCAGCGTCTTTATATCTGAATTTAAATATTAAATCCTCAATAGATTTGTAAAATAGGTTTCGA
TTAGTTTCAAACAAGGGTTGTTTTTCCGAACCGATGGCTGGACTATCTAATGGATTTTCGCTCAACGCCA
CAAAACTTGCCAAATCTTGTAGCAGCAATCTAGCTTTGTCGATATTCGTTTGTGTTTTGTTTTGTAATAA
AGGTTCGACGTCGTTCAAAATATTATGCGCTTTTGTATTTCTTTCATCACTGTCGTTAGTGTACAATTGA
CTCGACGTAAACACGTTAAATAGAGCTTGGACATATTTAACATCGGGCGTGTTAGCTTTATTAGGCCGAT
TATCGTCGTCGTCCCAACCCTCGTCGTTAGAAGTTGCTTCCGAAGACGATTTTGCCATAGCCACACGACG
CCTATTAATTGTGTCGGCTAACACGTCCGCGATCAAATTTGTAGTTGAGCTTTTTGGAATTATTTCTGAT
TGCGGGCGTTTTTGGGCGGGTTTCAATCTAACTGTGCCCGATTTTAATTCAGACAACACGTTAGAAAGCG
ATGGTGCAGGCGGTGGTAACATTTCAGACGGCAAATCTACTAATGGCGGCGGTGGTGGAGCTGATGATAA
ATCTACCATCGGTGGAGGCGCAGGCGGGGCTGGCGGCGGAGGCGGAGGCGGAGGTGGTGGCGGTGATGCA
GACGGCGGTTTAGGCTCAAATGTCTCTTTAGGCAACACAGTCGGCACCTCAACTATTGTACTGGTTTCGG
GCGCCGTTTTTGGTTTGACCGGTCTGAGACGAGTGCGATTTTTTTCGTTTCTAATAGCTTCCAACAATTG
TTGTCTGTCGTCTAAAGGTGCAGCGGGTTGAGGTTCCGTCGGCATTGGTGGAGCGGGCGGCAATTCAGAC
ATCGATGGTGGTGGTGGTGGTGGAGGCGCTGGAATGTTAGGCACGGGAGAAGGTGGTGGCGGCGGTGCCG
CCGGTATAATTTGTTCTGGTTTAGTTTGTTCGCGCACGATTGTGGGCACCGGCGCAGGCGCCGCTGGCTG
CACAACGGAAGGTCGTCTGCTTCGAGGCAGCGCTTGGGGTGGTGGCAATTCAATATTATAATTGGAATAC
AAATCGTAAAAATCTGCTATAAGCATTGTAATTTCGCTATCGTTTACCGTGCCGATATTTAACAACCGCT
CAATGTAAGCAATTGTATTGTAAAGAGATTGTCTCAAGCTCGGATCGATCCCGCACGCCGATAACAAGCC
TTTTCATTTTTACTACAGCATTGTAGTGGCGAGACACTTCGCTGTCGTCGAGGTTTAAACGCTTCCTCGC
TCACTGACTCGCTGCGCTCGGTCGTTCGGCTGCGGCGAGCGGTATCAGCTCACTCAAAGGCGGTAATACG
GTTATCCACAGAATCAGGGGATAACGCAGGAAAGAACATGTGAGCAAAAGGCCAGCAAAAGGCCAGGAAC
CGTAAAAAGGCCGCGTTGCTGGCGTTTTTCCATAGGCTCCGCCCCCCTGACGAGCATCACAAAAATCGAC
GCTCAAGTCAGAGGTGGCGAAACCCGACAGGACTATAAAGATACCAGGCGTTTCCCCCTGGAAGCTCCCT
CGTGCGCTCTCCTGTTCCGACCCTGCCGCTTACCGGATACCTGTCCGCCTTTCTCCCTTCGGGAAGCGTG
GCGCTTTCTCATAGCTCACGCTGTAGGTATCTCAGTTCGGTGTAGGTCGTTCGCTCCAAGCTGGGCTGTG
TGCACGAACCCCCCGTTCAGCCCGACCGCTGCGCCTTATCCGGTAACTATCGTCTTGAGTCCAACCCGGT
AAGACACGACTTATCGCCACTGGCAGCAGCCACTGGTAACAGGATTAGCAGAGCGAGGTATGTAGGCGGT
GCTACAGAGTTCTTGAAGTGGTGGCCTAACTACGGCTACACTAGAAGGACAGTATTTGGTATCTGCGCTC
TGCTGAAGCCAGTTACCTTCGGAAAAAGAGTTGGTAGCTCTTGATCCGGCAAACAAACCACCGCTGGTAG
CGGTGGTTTTTTTGTTTGCAAGCAGCAGATTACGCGCAGAAAAAAAGGATCTCAAGAAGATCCTTTGATC
TTTTCTACGGGGTCTGACGCTCAGTGGAACGAAAACTCACGTTAAGGGATTTTGGTCATGAGATTATCAA
AAAGGATCTTCACCTAGATCCTTTTAAATTAAAAATGAAGTTTTAAATCAATCTAAAGTATATATGAGTA
AACTTGGTCTGACAGTTACCAATGCTTAATCAGTGAGGCACCTATCTCAGCGATCTGTCTATTTCGTTCA
TCCATAGTTGCCTGACTCCCCGTCGTGTAGATAACTACGATACGGGAGGGCTTACCATCTGGCCCCAGTG
CTGCAATGATACCGCGAGACCCACGCTCACCGGCTCCAGATTTATCAGCAATAAACCAGCCAGCCGGAAG
GGCCGAGCGCAGAAGTGGTCCTGCAACTTTATCCGCCTCCATCCAGTCTATTAATTGTTGCCGGGAAGCT
AGAGTAAGTAGTTCGCCAGTTAATAGTTTGCGCAACGTTGTTGCCATTGCTACAGGCATCGTGGTGTCAC
GCTCGTCGTTTGGTATGGCTTCATTCAGCTCCGGTTCCCAACGATCAAGGCGAGTTACATGATCCCCCAT
GTTGTGCAAAAAAGCGGTTAGCTCCTTCGGTCCTCCGATCGTTGTCAGAAGTAAGTTGGCCGCAGTGTTA
TCACTCATGGTTATGGCAGCACTGCATAATTCTCTTACTGTCATGCCATCCGTAAGATGCTTTTCTGTGA
CTGGTGAGTACTCAACCAAGTCATTCTGAGAATAGTGTATGCGGCGACCGAGTTGCTCTTGCCCGGCGTC
AATACGGGATAATACCGCGCCACATAGCAGAACTTTAAAAGTGCTCATCATTGGAAAACGTTCTTCGGGG
CGAAAACTCTCAAGGATCTTACCGCTGTTGAGATCCAGTTCGATGTAACCCACTCGTGCACCCAACTGAT
CTTCAGCATCTTTTACTTTCACCAGCGTTTCTGGGTGAGCAAAAACAGGAAGGCAAAATGCCGCAAAAAA
GGGAATAAGGGCGACACGGAAATGTTGAATACTCATACTCTTCCTTTTTCAATATTATTGAAGCATTTAT
CAGGGTTATTGTCTCATGAGCGGATACATATTTGAATGTATTTAGAAAAATAAACAAATAGGGGTTCCGC
GCACATTTCCCCGAAAAGTGCCACCTG
[124 nt withheld, positions 9548-9671]
C
[91 nt withheld, positions 9673-9763]
A
[49 nt withheld, positions 9765-9813]
CCTTTGACGTTGGAGTCCACGTTCTTT
[37 nt withheld, positions 9841-9877]
ACCCTATCTCGGTCTATTCTTTTGATTTATAAGGGATTTTGCCGATTTCGGCCTATTGGTTAAAAAATGA
GCTGATTTAACAAAAATTTAACGCGAATTTTAACAAAATATTAACGTTTACAATTTCCCATTCGCCATTC
AGGCTGCGCAACTGTTGGGAAGGGCGATCGGTGCGGGCCTCTTCGCTATTACGCCA
Features (pLannotate 1.2.2; 14 found; start..end, strand, type, name):
    329..453     +  CDS            lef2: baculovirus late expression factor 2
    491..1096    +  CDS            ORF603: baculovirus ORF603 protein
   1167..2972    -  CDS            GUS: β-glucuronidase; uidA (or gusA) from E. coli
   2987..3302    -  promoter       p6.9 promoter: Autographa californica p6.9; baculovirus late basic protein promoter
   3317..3408    +  promoter       polyhedrin promoter: polh from Autographa californica; promoter for the baculovirus polyhedrin gene
   3463..6099    +  CDS            LRRK2 (fragment): LRRK2_HUMAN - Also known as PARK8. Experimental evidence at protein level: Swiss-Prot protein existence level 1. Serine/threonine-protein kinase which phosphorylates a broad range of proteins involved in multiple processes such as neuronal plasticity, autophagy, and vesicle trafficking (PubMed:20949042, PubMed:22012985, PubMed:26824392, PubMed:29125462, PubMed:28720718, PubMed:29127255, PubMed:30398148, PubMed:29212815, PubMed:30635421, PubMed:21850687, PubMed:23395371, PubMed:17114044, PubMed:24687852, PubMed:26014385, PubMed:25201882). Is a key regulator of RAB GTPases by regulating the GTP/
   6123..6140    +  CDS            9xHis (fragment): 9xHis affinity tag
   6177..7534    +  misc_recomb    baculovirus recombination region (ORF1629): contains part of ORF1629
   7532..7609    -  CDS            P61 (fragment): P78_NPVAC - Experimental evidence at protein level: Swiss-Prot protein existence level 1. Plays a role in the transport of the nucleocapsids from the cytoplasm toward the host nucleus together with the host actin- polymerizing Arp2/3 complex. From Autographa californica nuclear polyhedrosis virus (AcMNPV).
   7797..8385    -  rep_origin     ori: high-copy-number ColE1/pMB1/pBR322/pUC origin of replication
   8556..9416    -  CDS            AmpR: β-lactamase; bla; confers resistance to ampicillin, carbenicillin, and related antibiotics
   9417..9521    -  promoter       AmpR promoter: bla
   9548..10003   +  rep_origin     f1 ori (sequence partly withheld): f1 bacteriophage origin of replication; arrow indicates direction of (+) strand synthesis
  10008..1       -  CDS            lacZα (fragment) (across the origin): LacZα fragment of β-galactosidase; lacZ fragment
