[The description below was written by a language model from this plasmid's Addgene catalogue record and pLannotate feature annotations shown in this document.]
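Description:
pEMB018 / LRRK2_BC_1309_2187 is a 10,073-nt baculovirus transfer vector for insect-cell expression of a fragment of human LRRK2, the Parkinson's disease-associated serine/threonine kinase also known as PARK8 or dardarin. The plasmid is propagated in E. coli through a high-copy ColE1/pUC-type origin with ampicillin resistance (bla under its own promoter). It also carries an f1 phage origin and a remnant of lacZα. The expression region is flanked on one side by the baculoviral lef2 and ORF603 sequences and on the other by an ORF1629 recombination region. These are the homology arms used to move the cassette into the polyhedrin locus of an AcMNPV-type baculovirus genome by homologous recombination in insect cells.

The payload is wild-type LRRK2 residues 1309–2187, annotated as a roughly 2.6 kb coding fragment, placed downstream of the very late polyhedrin (polH) promoter, which supports strong expression late in infection. The insert was cloned between BamHI and HindIII sites, both destroyed in the process. The catalogue entry lists an N-terminal 6xHis tag. The feature table instead detects a short histidine-tag match just downstream of the LRRK2 fragment and no annotated tag upstream, so the tag's position should be confirmed against the sequence. Upstream of the polH promoter and in the opposite orientation, the late p6.9 promoter drives E. coli β-glucuronidase (GUS), which provides a colorimetric reporter for identifying recombinant virus. The design is suited to producing His-tagged recombinant LRRK2 fragment for affinity purification, though the record does not state specific downstream applications.
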