Addgene plasmid #40505: pEMB018 / LRRK2_BC_1309_2187
Depositing lab: Michael J Fox Foundation MJFF. Depositing organization: Michael J Fox Foundation.
Backbone
  Vector backbone: pEMB018
  Backbone manufacturer: Emerald
  Vector type: Baculovirus
Growth in bacteria
  Bacterial resistance: Ampicillin, 100 μg/mL
  Growth temperature: 37°C
  Growth strain: Top10
  Copy number: High Copy
Gene/Insert
  Gene/Insert name: LRRK2
  Species: H. sapiens (human)
  Mutation: WT; aa1309_2187
  Entrez Gene: LRRK2 (a.k.a. AURA17, DARDARIN, PARK8, RIPK7, ROCO2)
  Promoter: polH
  Tag / fusion protein: 6xHis (N terminal on insert)
  Cloning method: Restriction Enzyme; 5′ cloning site BamHI (destroyed during cloning); 3′ cloning site HindIII (destroyed during cloning)
  Sequencing primers: 5′ DSP2466For:GAATTTCGTCGACAGATC; 3′ DSP2466Rev:AATAACCCGGATCAGCTT
Terms and licenses: Academic/Nonprofit Terms; Industry Terms
How to cite: pEMB018 / LRRK2_BC_1309_2187 was a gift from Michael J Fox Foundation MJFF (Addgene plasmid # 40505 ; http://n2t.net/addgene:40505 ; RRID:Addgene_40505)
