>Addgene plasmid #40505 | pEMB018 / LRRK2_BC_1309_2187 | addgene partial sequence | sequence record 54025 | DSP2466For 5'-GAATTTCGTCGACAGATC-3'
CTCGCAATAAATAAGTATTTTACTGTTTTCGTAACAGTTTTGTAATAAAAAAACCTATAAATATAGGATC
TATGCACCACCATCACCACCATCACCACTTGGTGCCCCGCGGATCCAAGCACATTGGCTGTAAAGCAAAG
GATATTATTCGTTTCCTGCAGCAGCGTCTTAAGAAGGCCGTGCCCTACAATCGCATGAAGCTGATGATCG
TCGGGAACACCGGTTCTGGAAAGACAACCCTCTTGCAGCAGCTTATGAAGACTAAGAAGTCCGACTTGGG
GATGCAGAGCGCCACTGTGGGGATCGACGTGAAAGACTGGCCAATCCAAATCCGTGACAAGCGCAAGCGT
GACTTAGTACTGAACGTGTGGGACTTTGCCGGCAGGGAAGAGTTCTACTCTACGCATCCTCACTTCATGA
CTCAGCGTGCCCTCTATCTGGCAGTTTACGACCTCTCAAAGGGCCAGGCTGAGGTGGACGCCATGAAACC
CTGGCTGTTTAACATCAAGGCTCGTGCTTCCAGCTCCCCTGTGATCTTAGTCGGGACACACTTGGATGTT
TCTGATGAGAAGCAGCGTAAGGCATGTATGAGTAAGATCACCAAAGAGCTGTTGAACAAACGCGGCTTTC
CCGCCATCCGTGATTACCACTTCGTCAACGCTACCGAGGAAAGCGACGCACTGGCCAAGTTACGTAAGAC
CATTATCAACGAAAGCCTGAACTTCAAAATTCGCGACCAGCTGGTGGTCGGACAGCTGATCCCCGACTGC
TACGTGGAACTTGAGAAGATCATCCTGAGCGAGCGCAAGAATGTGCCTATCGAGTTTCCAGTGATCGATC
GCAAACGTCTCCTCCAGCTCGTGCGTGAGAATCAGCTGCAGCTCGACGAGAACGAGCTGCCTCATGCTGT
GCACTTCCTTAACGAGTCAGGTGTCCTCCTGCACTTCCAGGACCCGGCTCTCCAG
