>Addgene plasmid #40505 | pEMB018 / LRRK2_BC_1309_2187 | addgene partial sequence | sequence record 54029 | DSP2466Rev 5'-AATAACCCGGATCAGCTT-3'
GGTGGTGGTGGTGGTGCTCGAGTGCGGCCGCAAGCTTTACTCGGTGTTGAGGTCGAGGAAACTCAGCTGG
CCACGATCGGTATGCCCACATCCTAACCAGATGCTAGCGTTACGCGAGTTGTGGTGCGTTGCCACCATGC
ACTCAACGATCACGTTCTTCGGGAGTAAGATACGCCTAGTCAGACACACTAACTCTGCAGAGTTTAGAAT
GTCGAACACCTGGGCGCTTGTGGGGCGTTCCTGAGGGTTCTCCTTCAGACACTGCTTAATGAGCTTCTCC
ACCATAGGCCAGGGTGCACAACCGTACTCCTTCACGGGGTCAGGCAGCTTGCCCTGGATCTCCAGCTCGT
CGAACTCGTTGGGAAATTTCAGGCCCTCCACAATCCGGCCTCCGGTAGTGAGAATGTCATACAGGAGCAG
GCCAAACGAGTACACGTCGGCCTGCTGGTTGTAGATCACGTTCCCGCGTGCGACTTCGGGAGCGCGGAAC
CCAGGTGTACCCTCGCTAGTCTTGATACCCATACGACAGCAGTACTGGGCTATGCCGTAATCGGCAATTT
TGGCAATGATAGCTGCGTTTGGGTAGAGCGTGAACAGAAGAACATTATGAGGCTTCAGATCGCGATAAAT
GATCATGGCACTGTGCAAGTAGCGCAGTCCGTCGGCCACATGCAGGGCGATACGGTGCTGGAGCGTACGG
GTCAGGCTAGCCTTGTCCTGCTGCAGCAGGCGGTCCAATGAACCCTTACTGGCCAGTTCCATCACTAGCA
TGCGAGGCCTAATGCCGGCGGCCAGCAGGGAGATCAGGGAAGGGTGGTGCAGGTGGCAGAGAACCACAAG
CTCCTGACGCAGCAGACGGAGCGAAGTGTGCTTGTTAAAAATCTTCACGGCAACCT
